Addgene plasmid #203904: pLC045 - pL0_CrGLK (CDS1ns)
Purpose: MoClo compatible L0 plasmid containing the CrGLK coding sequence, lacking a stop codon to allow for C-terminal fusions.
Depositing lab: Carolyn Lee-Parsons. Depositing organization: Northeastern University. Publication: The role of the Golden2-like (GLK) transcription factor in regulating terpenoid indole alkaloid biosynthesis in Catharanthus roseus. Cole-Osborn LF, McCallan SA, Prifti O, Abu R, Sjoelund V, Lee-Parsons CWT. Plant Cell Rep. 2024 May 14;43(6):141. doi: 10.1007/s00299-024-03208-9. PubMed 38743349.
Backbone
  Vector backbone: pAGM1287
  Backbone manufacturer: Weber et al., 2011 (DOI:10.1371/journal.pone.0016765)
  Vector type: Plant Expression
Growth in bacteria
  Bacterial resistance: Spectinomycin, 50 μg/mL
  Growth temperature: 37°C
  Growth strain: DH5alpha
  Copy number: High Copy
Gene/Insert
  Gene/Insert name: CrGLK (without a stop codon)
  Species: Synthetic; Catharanthus roseus var. LBE
  Insert size (bp): 1365
  Mutation: Silent mutation of BpiI or BsaI cut site for MoClo domestication: T>A 474 bp from start codon
  Cloning method: Restriction Enzyme; 5′ cloning site unknown (destroyed during cloning)
Terms and licenses: Academic/Nonprofit Terms; Industry Terms: Not Available to Industry
How to cite: pLC045 - pL0_CrGLK (CDS1ns) was a gift from Carolyn Lee-Parsons (Addgene plasmid # 203904 ; http://n2t.net/addgene:203904 ; RRID:Addgene_203904)
