[The description below was written by a language model from this plasmid's Addgene catalogue record and pLannotate feature annotations shown in this document.]
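Description:
pLC045 - pL0_CrGLK (CDS1ns) is a Level 0 part plasmid for the MoClo (Golden Gate modular cloning) system, built in the pAGM1287 backbone. It is catalogued as a plant expression vector, but it functions as a storage and donor module: the annotated 3.6 kb sequence contains no plant promoter, terminator or T-DNA elements, so expression in plants requires assembling the part into higher-level transcription units. The plasmid is maintained in E. coli through a high-copy ColE1/pUC-type origin and selected with spectinomycin via the aadA adenylyltransferase gene, which appears to be driven by an upstream bla (AmpR) promoter. The short integrase, gentamicin acetyltransferase and lacI fragments flagged by the annotation are best read as remnants of the source of the resistance cassette and of the backbone, not as functional genes.

The payload is the 1365 bp coding sequence of CrGLK, the Golden2-like (GLK) transcription factor from Catharanthus roseus var. LBE. The automated annotation recognises much of it by similarity to Arabidopsis GLK1, a transcriptional activator of nuclear photosynthetic genes that promotes chloroplast development. Two modifications adapt the sequence for MoClo use. A silent T>A change 474 bp from the start codon removes an internal BpiI or BsaI recognition site (domestication), so the part survives Type IIS digestion intact. The stop codon is also omitted, corresponding to the "CDS1ns" part position, which allows in-frame joining to a C-terminal tag or fusion partner during assembly.

The associated study examined the role of GLK in regulating terpenoid indole alkaloid biosynthesis in C. roseus. This module would typically supply the CrGLK coding sequence for building such fusion or expression constructs.
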