Features (pLannotate 1.2.2; 7 found; start..end, strand, type, name):
     90..1103    +  CDS            GLK1 (fragment): GLK1_ARATH - Also known as GPRI1. Experimental evidence at protein level: Swiss-Prot protein existence level 1. Transcriptional activator that functions with GLK2 to promote chloroplast development. Acts as an activator of nuclear photosynthetic genes involved in chlorophyll biosynthesis, light harvesting, and electron transport. Acts in a cell-autonomous manner to coordinate and maintain the photosynthetic apparatus within individual cells. May function in photosynthetic capacity optimization by integrating responses to variable environmental and endogenous cues (PubMed:11828027, PubMed:12220
   1240..1344    +  promoter       AmpR promoter: bla
   1335..1415    -  CDS            int (fragment): INT2_ECOLX - Protein inferred from homology: Swiss-Prot protein existence level 3. Putative integrase believed to be involved in the insertion of antibiotic resistance genes into plasmids and transposons. From Escherichia coli.
   1503..1559    +  CDS            GmR (fragment): gentamycin acetyltransferase; aacC1; confers resistance to gentamycin
   1566..2354    +  CDS            aadA: S3AD_ECOLX - Experimental evidence at protein level: Swiss-Prot protein existence level 1. Mediates bacterial resistance to the antibiotics streptomycin and spectinomycin. From Escherichia coli.
   2528..3116    +  rep_origin     ori: high-copy-number ColE1/pMB1/pBR322/pUC origin of replication
   3299..3348    +  CDS            lacI (fragment): lac repressor; lacI; The lac repressor binds to the lac operator to inhibit transcription in E. coli. This inhibition can be relieved by adding lactose or isopropyl-β-D-thiogalactopyranoside (IPTG).
>Addgene plasmid #203904 | pLC045 - pL0_CrGLK (CDS1ns) | addgene full sequence | sequence record 404850 | Addgene NGS Result
CTGTTTCTCTTGATCATCAACATCATGAACATTCTCAAATTACCTCCTCAATTTCGGCGGCTGATTATGA
TAAACTAGTAGAATTAGAGGATAAGGCTAATTCATCATCCGCTTCAGACGACGTCGGTTCAGGCTCATCT
ACTTTAACTCAAGGAGAAGATGTTGTTAGCAAATCAACGGTTTTAAATCCATCTTCTAAAGAAGGTGATA
AAGGAAGGAAGTCATCTTCTACTCAATCAAAGAATTCTTCTGGGAAGAAGAAAGTGAAGGTGGATTGGAC
ACCAGAGCTGCACAGAAGATTTGTACAAGCAGTGGAGCAGCTAGGTGTGGATAAGGCAGTCCCTTCAAGA
ATTCTTGAACTTATGGGAATTGATTGTCTTACTCGCCACAACATTGCTAGCCATCTTCAAAAATACAGAT
CCCACAGGAAACATTTGCTAGCAAGAGAAGCTGAGGCAGCAAATTGGAGCCAGAGGCGGCAATTATACGG
AGGCACTGCAGCAGCAGCAGGAGGAGGGAAGAGAGATGTAAATCCATGGCTTGCTCCAACCATGGGATTT
CCTCCTCCCATGGCACCGGCGGCCGTCCCTCATTTTAGACCCTTACATGTATGGGGTCACCCATCTGTCG
ACCAATCTTTAATGCACGTTTGGCCTAAACATTTAGCTCCTCCGCCCCGACCACCAACATGGCCACCAAC
TCCAACACCAACACCAACACCACCACCACCACCGCCAGATCCTAATTCCTTTTGGCATTCACCTCACCAA
CGTGTACCAAACCCTCTTACCCCAGGAACGCCTTGCTTTCCGCCACCTTTAACACCAGCGAGATTTCCAA
CACCGCCGGTCCCCGGAATACCACCACCTCCAATGTACAAAGTAGACCCGGTCGCAGGCATGGGTGTGCC
GGCACCTGCTACCGGACAAGCAGTACCCCATGCACCTCCTCTTGACTTTCACCCCTCGACGGAGAGCGTA
GATGCAGCTATCGGAGATGTTTTATCGAAACCCTGGCTGCCACTTCCTCTTGGGCTGAAACCGCCGTCGA
TTGACAGTGTACTGGTGGAGCTACAGCGGCAAGGAATACCGAAAATTCCACCAGTTTGTACGGGTTCGTG
AGACCACGAAGTGGCTCTTCAGTGGACGAAAGGGCCTCGTGATACGCCTATTTTTATAGGTTAATGTCAT
GATAATAATGGTTTCTTAGACGTCAGGTGGCACTTTTCGGGGAAATGTGCGCGGAACCCCTATTTGTTTA
TTTTTCTAAATACATTCAAATATGTATCCGCTCATGAGACAATAACCCTGATAAATGCTTCAATAATATT
GAAAAAGGAAGAGTATGCGCTCACGCAACTGGTCCAGAACCTTGACCGAACGCAGCGGTGGTAACGGCGC
AGTGGCGGTTTTCATGGCTTGTTATGACTGTTTTTTTTTGGGGTACAGTCTATGCCTCGGGCATCCAAGC
AGCAAGCGCGTTACGCCGTGGGTCGATGTTTGATGTTATGGAGCAGCAACGATGTTACGCAGCAGGGCAG
TCGCCCTAAAACAAAGTTAAACATCATGAGGGAAGCGGTGATCGCCGAAGTATCGACTCAACTATCAGAG
GTAGTTGGCGTCATCGAGCGCCATCTCGAACCGACGTTGCTGGCCGTACATTTGTACGGCTCCGCAGTGG
ATGGCGGCCTGAAGCCACACAGCGATATTGATTTGCTGGTTACGGTGACCGTAAGGCTTGATGAAACAAC
GCGGCGAGCTTTGATCAACGACCTTTTGGAAACTTCGGCTTCCCCTGGAGAGAGCGAGATTCTCCGCGCT
GTAGAAGTCACCATTGTTGTGCACGACGACATCATTCCGTGGCGTTATCCAGCTAAGCGCGAACTGCAAT
TTGGAGAATGGCAGCGCAATGACATTCTTGCAGGTATCTTCGAGCCAGCCACGATCGACATTGATCTGGC
TATCTTGCTGACAAAAGCAAGAGAACATAGCGTTGCCTTGGTAGGTCCAGCGGCGGAGGAACTCTTTGAT
CCGGTTCCTGAACAGGATCTATTTGAGGCGCTAAATGAAACCTTAACGCTATGGAACTCGCCGCCCGACT
GGGCTGGCGATGAGCGAAATGTAGTGCTTACGTTGTCCCGCATTTGGTACAGCGCAGTAACCGGCAAAAT
CGCGCCGAAGGATGTCGCTGCCGACTGGGCAATGGAGCGCCTGCCGGCCCAGTATCAGCCCGTCATACTT
GAAGCTAGACAGGCTTATCTTGGACAAGAAGAAGATCGCTTGGCCTCGCGCGCAGATCAGTTGGAAGAAT
TTGTCCATTACGTAAAAGGCGAGATCACCAAGGTAGTCGGCAAATAACTGTCAGACCAAGTTTACTCATA
TATACTTTAGATTGATTTAAAACTTCATTTTTAATTTAAAAGGATCTAGGTGAAGATCCTTTTTGATAAT
CTCATGACCAAAATCCCTTAACGTGAGTTTTCGTTCCACTGAGCGTCAGACCCCGTAGAAAAGATCAAAG
GATCTTCTTGAGATCCTTTTTTTCTGCGCGTAATCTGCTGCTTGCAAACAAAAAAACCACCGCTACCAGC
GGTGGTTTGTTTGCCGGATCAAGAGCTACCAACTCTTTTTCCGAAGGTAACTGGCTTCAGCAGAGCGCAG
ATACCAAATACTGTTCTTCTAGTGTAGCCGTAGTTAGGCCACCACTTCAAGAACTCTGTAGCACCGCCTA
CATACCTCGCTCTGCTAATCCTGTTACCAGTGGCTGCTGCCAGTGGCGATAAGTCGTGTCTTACCGGGTT
GGACTCAAGACGATAGTTACCGGATAAGGCGCAGCGGTCGGGCTGAACGGGGGGTTCGTGCACACAGCCC
AGCTTGGAGCGAACGACCTACACCGAACTGAGATACCTACAGCGTGAGCTATGAGAAAGCGCCACGCTTC
CCGAAGGGAGAAAGGCGGACAGGTATCCGGTAAGCGGCAGGGTCGGAACAGGAGAGCGCACGAGGGAGCT
TCCAGGGGGAAACGCCTGGTATCTTTATAGTCCTGTCGGGTTTCGCCACCTCTGACTTGAGCGTCGATTT
TTGTGATGCTCGTCAGGGGGGCGGAGCCTATGGAAAAACGCCAGCAACGCGGCCTTTTTACGGTTCCTGG
CCTTTTGCTGGCCTTTTGCTCACATGTTCTTTCCTGCGTTATCCCCTGATTCTGTGGATAACCGTATTAC
CGCCTTTGAGTGAGCTGATACCGCTCGCCGCAGCCGAACGACCGAGCGCAGCGAGTCAGTGAGCGAGGAA
GCGGAAGAGCGCCCAATACGCAAACCGCCTCTCCCCGCGCGTTGGCCGATTCATTAATCACTCTGTGGTC
TCAAATGCTTGCTGTGTCACCATTGAGGAGCAATAATAATGAGAGAAAAAAGGAGATATGTGAAATTAGT
AGTAGTACTAGTTTTCCAGTTGTTGATGATTTTCCTGATTTTGGGGGAGCAAATTTGCTTGATAGCATTG
ATTTTGATGAACTTTTTGTTGGGATTAACGGTGAGGATGATGTTTTACCAGATTTGGAAATGGATCCTCA
TGATATTCTTGCTGAATTCTCACTTACTGAATCATTATCACCAT
