>Addgene plasmid #203904 | pLC045 - pL0_CrGLK (CDS1ns) | depositor partial sequence | sequence record 395297 | CrGLK coding sequence (without stop codon)
ATGCTTGCTGTGTCACCATTGAGGAGCAATAATAATGAGAGAAAAAAGGAGATATGTGAAATTAGTAGTA
GTACTAGTTTTCCAGTTGTTGATGATTTTCCTGATTTTGGGGGAGCAAATTTGCTTGATAGCATTGATTT
TGATGAACTTTTTGTTGGGATTAACGGTGAGGATGATGTTTTACCAGATTTGGAAATGGATCCTCATGAT
ATTCTTGCTGAATTCTCACTTACTGAATCATTATCACCATCTGTTTCTCTTGATCATCAACATCATGAAC
ATTCTCAAATTACCTCCTCAATTTCGGCGGCTGATTATGATAAACTAGTAGAATTAGAGGATAAGGCTAA
TTCATCATCCGCTTCAGACGACGTCGGTTCAGGCTCATCTACTTTAACTCAAGGAGAAGATGTTGTTAGC
AAATCAACGGTTTTAAATCCATCTTCTAAAGAAGGTGATAAAGGAAGGAAGTCATCTTCTACTCAATCAA
AGAATTCTTCTGGGAAGAAGAAAGTGAAGGTGGATTGGACACCAGAGCTGCACAGAAGATTTGTACAAGC
AGTGGAGCAGCTAGGTGTGGATAAGGCAGTCCCTTCAAGAATTCTTGAACTTATGGGAATTGATTGTCTT
ACTCGCCACAACATTGCTAGCCATCTTCAAAAATACAGATCCCACAGGAAACATTTGCTAGCAAGAGAAG
CTGAGGCAGCAAATTGGAGCCAGAGGCGGCAATTATACGGAGGCACTGCAGCAGCAGCAGGAGGAGGGAA
GAGAGATGTAAATCCATGGCTTGCTCCAACCATGGGATTTCCTCCTCCCATGGCACCGGCGGCCGTCCCT
CATTTTAGACCCTTACATGTATGGGGTCACCCATCTGTCGACCAATCTTTAATGCACGTTTGGCCTAAAC
ATTTAGCTCCTCCGCCCCGACCACCAACATGGCCACCAACTCCAACACCAACACCAACACCACCACCACC
ACCGCCAGATCCTAATTCCTTTTGGCATTCACCTCACCAACGTGTACCAAACCCTCTTACCCCAGGAACG
CCTTGCTTTCCGCCCCCTTTAACACCAGCGAGATTTCCAACACCGCCGGTCCCCGGAATACCACCACCTC
CAATGTACAAAGTAGACCCGGTCGCAGGCATGGGTGTGCCGGCACCTGCTACCGGACAAGCAGTACCCCA
TGCACCTCCTCTTGACTTTCACCCCTCGACGGAGAGCGTAGATGCAGCTATCGGAGATGTTTTATCGAAA
CCCTGGCTGCCACTTCCTCTTGGGCTGAAACCGCCGTCGATTGACAGTGTACTGGTGGAGCTACAGCGGC
AAGGAATACCGAAAATTCCACCAGTTTGTACG
